Addgene plasmid #12425: pMCSF-R(m40)-luc
Depositing lab: Dong-Er Zhang. Publication: The macrophage transcription factor PU.1 directs tissue-specific expression of the macrophage colony-stimulating factor receptor. Zhang DE, Hetherington CJ, Chen HM, Tenen DG. Mol Cell Biol. 1994 Jan . 14(1):373-81. PubMed 8264604.
Backbone
  Vector backbone: pXP2
  Backbone size w/o insert (bp): 5900
  Vector type: Luciferase
Growth in bacteria
  Bacterial resistance: Ampicillin, 100 μg/mL
  Growth temperature: 37°C
  Growth strain: DH5alpha
  Copy number: High Copy
Gene/Insert
  Gene/Insert name: M-CSF receptor promoter fragment (alt name: M-CSF)
  Species: H. sapiens (human)
  Insert size (bp): 500
  Mutation: PU.1 binding site mutation (created a KpnI site in mutation site)
  Entrez Gene: CSF1R (a.k.a. BANDDOS, C-FMS, CD115, CSF-1R, CSFR, FIM2, FMS, GPSC, HDLS, HDLS1, M-CSF-R)
  Cloning method: Restriction Enzyme; 5′ cloning site BamHI (not destroyed); 3′ cloning site SacI (not destroyed)
  Sequencing primers: 5′ NA
Terms and licenses: Academic/Nonprofit Terms; Industry Terms: Not Available to Industry
How to cite: pMCSF-R(m40)-luc was a gift from Dong-Er Zhang (Addgene plasmid # 12425 ; http://n2t.net/addgene:12425 ; RRID:Addgene_12425)
