[The description below was written by a language model from this plasmid's Addgene catalogue record.]
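Description:
pMCSF-R(m40)-luc is a luciferase reporter plasmid built on the pXP2 backbone (about 5.9 kb without insert), a promoterless luciferase vector in which a candidate regulatory fragment is cloned upstream of the luciferase coding sequence, so that reporter output reflects the activity of the inserted DNA. It is propagated in E. coli as a high-copy plasmid under ampicillin selection. No feature table accompanies the record, so the origin of replication, polyadenylation signals and other backbone elements are not itemised.

The insert is a roughly 500 bp fragment of the human M-CSF receptor (CSF1R, also known as c-fms or CD115) promoter, cloned by restriction digestion between BamHI and SacI sites, both of which are retained. This version carries a mutation in the PU.1 binding site of the promoter. The altered sequence also creates a KpnI site, which provides a convenient diagnostic digest to distinguish the mutant from a wild-type promoter construct.

The plasmid is suited to transient transfection reporter assays that test how much CSF1R promoter activity depends on the macrophage transcription factor PU.1. Comparing its luciferase output with that of an equivalent unmutated promoter fragment shows the contribution of the PU.1 site to tissue-specific, myeloid-restricted expression of the receptor, which is the subject of the associated study. The record does not state the exact promoter coordinates or the precise nucleotide changes, and it lists no mammalian selection marker.
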