>Addgene plasmid #12425 | pMCSF-R(m40)-luc | addgene partial sequence | sequence record 19830 | LucNrev 5'-CCTTATGCAGTTGCTCTCC-3'
NCNNAGAGATGGCGCCGGGCCTTTCTTTATGTTTTTGGCGTCTTCCATTTTACCAACAGTACCGGAATGC
CAAGCTCAGATCTCGAGCTCTCAGCTACTAGCTCCGCAGGGATCGGGACACTGGACACACGTTCCTCTCC
TCTGCACTGGCTGTTTGTCTTGTTTTCCTCTTCCTCCTCCTTGGGCTGATCGGTACCGATCCCTTTTAGC
TAGGCAAGGCAACCACAGAGTTTGGAAATCTTGGGTCTTTAAGAAGAAAACAAAGCCTTGAACCCAAGAG
GGAGGGGTCGCAGTCTGGGGCAGGGCCAGCCTGAGCTTGGGGGGAGCTAGCTAAGTTTGGGGCCCTTCTA
AAGCCATCTTCAAGGGGTCTTGGGAGAAGAGACATGTCCAAGAGCAGCCAGACCGTTAGTCAGTAGCACA
AATGAGGGTCTTCAGAGTGATCAGGTGGCTCTGGCAGATCCCAAAGAGAAGTTAGGTTGCATGATATTGT
GACATATATATTTTTTCTTTACCCTGATGTCCTGGCTTACAACTCCTAAAATCCTTGGAATCTCCAAAGT
AATGCATATCTGGATCCAGACATGATAAGATACATTGATGAGTTTGGACAAACCACAACTAGAATGCAGT
GAAAAAAATGCTTTATTTGTGAAATTNGGNGNCCTNTGCTTNTNTNCGNAACCATTATAAGCTGCAATAA
ACAAGTTAACAACAATTGCATTCATTTTATGTTTCAGGTTCAGGGGGAGGTGTGGGANGTTTTTTAAAGC
AAGTAAAACCTCTACAATGTGATATGGCTGATCNANACTGATAAANACATNGATGANTTGGACAACCCN
